Addgene plasmid #140688: pJ2042.2_invRep
Purpose: 3-color stripe (inverted reporters)
Depositing lab: Yolanda Schaerli. Depositing organization: Universite de Lausanne (UNIL). Publication: Multistable and dynamic CRISPRi-based synthetic circuits. Santos-Moreno J, Tasiudi E, Stelling J, Schaerli Y. Nat Commun. 2020 Jun 2;11(1):2746. doi: 10.1038/s41467-020-16574-1. PubMed 32488086.
Backbone
  Vector backbone: pCOLA
  Vector type: Bacterial Expression, Synthetic Biology
Growth in bacteria
  Bacterial resistance: Kanamycin, 50 μg/mL
  Growth temperature: 37°C
  Growth strain: DH5alpha
  Copy number: High Copy
Gene/Insert
  Gene/Insert name: 3-color stripe (inverted reporters)
Terms and licenses: Academic/Nonprofit Terms; Industry Terms: Not Available to Industry
Depositor comments: GenBank file with original annotations can be downloaded from the "Resource Information" section. Please note that, in addition, plasmid pJ1996_v2 is needed for the circuit encoded on this plasmid to operate as designed.
How to cite: pJ2042.2_invRep was a gift from Yolanda Schaerli (Addgene plasmid # 140688 ; http://n2t.net/addgene:140688 ; RRID:Addgene_140688)
