[The description below was written by a language model from this plasmid's Addgene catalogue record and the feature table of its GenBank file.]
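Description:
pJ2042.2_invRep is an 8.0 kb bacterial synthetic-biology plasmid built on the pCOLA backbone, encoding a CRISPRi-based "3-color stripe" circuit in a version with inverted reporters. It replicates in E. coli from the ColA origin, which is compatible with other common origins and so allows co-maintenance with additional plasmids. Selection is by kanamycin through the aph(3')-Ia gene, which is driven by the AmpR (bla) promoter. The catalogue entry lists it as high copy.

The annotated payload begins with the arabinose control module: araC is transcribed divergently from the araBAD promoter, making L-arabinose the circuit input. Downstream lie three regions that each combine Csy4 (Cas6f) endoribonuclease cleavage sites with a T7 gene 10 ribosome binding site. In two of them the RBS precedes an annotated reporter, mKO2 (monomeric Kusabira-Orange 2) in the first and superfolder GFP in the last, followed by an rrnB T2 terminator. The middle region has a Csy4 site and an RBS but no annotated coding sequence, so the third colour implied by the name is not identified in this feature table. Also unannotated are the promoters of the downstream nodes and the sequences lying between the clustered Csy4 sites. In designs of this kind, such sites typically flank guide RNAs, so that Csy4 processing releases them from the transcript and insulates the reporter mRNAs, but the guide identities are not recorded here. The depositor notes that a file with original annotations is available separately.

The depositor also states that a companion plasmid, pJ1996_v2, is needed for the circuit to work as designed. The record does not say what that plasmid supplies. No dCas9 or Csy4 gene is annotated on pJ2042.2_invRep itself.
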