LOCUS       Exported 8003 bp ds-DNA circular SYN 12-MAY-2021
DEFINITION  3-color stripe (inverted reporters).
ACCESSION   .
VERSION     .
KEYWORDS    pJ2042.2_invRep
SOURCE      synthetic DNA construct
  ORGANISM  synthetic DNA construct
REFERENCE   1 (bases 1 to 8003)
  AUTHORS   Santos-Moreno J, Tasiudi E, Stelling J, Schaerli Y
  TITLE     Multistable and dynamic CRISPRi-based synthetic circuits.
  JOURNAL   Nat Commun. 2020 Jun 2;11(1):2746. doi: 10.1038/s41467-020-16574-1.
  PUBMED    32488086
REFERENCE   2 (bases 1 to 8003)
  AUTHORS   .
  TITLE     Direct Submission
  JOURNAL   Exported May 12, 2021 from SnapGene Server 1.1.58
            http://www.snapgene.com
FEATURES             Location/Qualifiers
     source          1..8003
                     /organism="synthetic DNA construct"
                     /mol_type="other DNA"
     promoter        65..349
                     /gene="araBAD"
                     /label=araBAD promoter
                     /note="promoter of the L-arabinose operon of E. coli; the
                     araC regulatory gene is transcribed in the opposite
                     direction (Guzman et al., 1995)"
     primer_bind     272..291
                     /label=pBAD Forward
                     /note="For vectors with E. coli araBAD promoter, forward
                     primer"
     protein_bind    415..429
                     /label=Csy4 site
                     /bound_moiety="Pseudomonas aeruginosa Csy4 (Cas6f)"
                     /note="cleavage site for the Csy4 endoribonuclease
                     (Haurwitz et al., 2010)"
     protein_bind    537..551
                     /label=Csy4 site
                     /bound_moiety="Pseudomonas aeruginosa Csy4 (Cas6f)"
                     /note="cleavage site for the Csy4 endoribonuclease
                     (Haurwitz et al., 2010)"
     protein_bind    617..631
                     /label=Csy4 site
                     /bound_moiety="Pseudomonas aeruginosa Csy4 (Cas6f)"
                     /note="cleavage site for the Csy4 endoribonuclease
                     (Haurwitz et al., 2010)"
     protein_bind    743..757
                     /label=Csy4 site
                     /bound_moiety="Pseudomonas aeruginosa Csy4 (Cas6f)"
                     /note="cleavage site for the Csy4 endoribonuclease
                     (Haurwitz et al., 2010)"
     protein_bind    829..843
                     /label=Csy4 site
                     /bound_moiety="Pseudomonas aeruginosa Csy4 (Cas6f)"
                     /note="cleavage site for the Csy4 endoribonuclease
                     (Haurwitz et al., 2010)"
     RBS             848..870
                     /note="efficient ribosome binding site from bacteriophage
                     T7 gene 10 (Olins and Rangwala, 1989)"
     CDS             878..1531
                     /codon_start=1
                     /product="monomeric Kusabira-Orange 2 fluorescent protein"
                     /label=mKO2
                     /translation="MVSVIKPEMKMRYYMDGSVNGHEFTIEGEGTGRPYEGHQEMTLRV
                     TMAEGGPMPFAFDLVSHVFCYGHRVFTKYPEEIPDYFKQAFPEGLSWERSLEFEDGGSA
                     SVSAHISLRGNTFYHKSKFTGVNFPADGPIMQNQSVDWEPSTEKITASDGVLKGDVTMY
                     LKLEGGGNHKCQMKTTYKAAKEILEMPGDHYIGHRLVRKTEGNITEQVEDAVAHS"
     protein_bind    2440..2454
                     /label=Csy4 site
                     /bound_moiety="Pseudomonas aeruginosa Csy4 (Cas6f)"
                     /note="cleavage site for the Csy4 endoribonuclease
                     (Haurwitz et al., 2010)"
     RBS             2459..2481
                     /note="efficient ribosome binding site from bacteriophage
                     T7 gene 10 (Olins and Rangwala, 1989)"
     protein_bind    3913..3927
                     /label=Csy4 site
                     /bound_moiety="Pseudomonas aeruginosa Csy4 (Cas6f)"
                     /note="cleavage site for the Csy4 endoribonuclease
                     (Haurwitz et al., 2010)"
     protein_bind    4039..4053
                     /label=Csy4 site
                     /bound_moiety="Pseudomonas aeruginosa Csy4 (Cas6f)"
                     /note="cleavage site for the Csy4 endoribonuclease
                     (Haurwitz et al., 2010)"
     protein_bind    4125..4139
                     /label=Csy4 site
                     /bound_moiety="Pseudomonas aeruginosa Csy4 (Cas6f)"
                     /note="cleavage site for the Csy4 endoribonuclease
                     (Haurwitz et al., 2010)"
     RBS             4144..4166
                     /note="efficient ribosome binding site from bacteriophage
                     T7 gene 10 (Olins and Rangwala, 1989)"
     CDS             4174..4887
                     /codon_start=1
                     /product="GFP variant that folds robustly even when fused
                     to poorly folded proteins (Pedelacq et al., 2006)"
                     /label=superfolder GFP
                     /translation="MRKGEELFTGVVPILVELDGDVNGHKFSVRGEGEGDATNGKLTLK
                     FICTTGKLPVPWPTLVTTLTYGVQCFARYPDHMKQHDFFKSAMPEGYVQERTISFKDDG
                     TYKTRAEVKFEGDTLVNRIELKGIDFKEDGNILGHKLEYNFNSHNVYITADKQKNGIKA
                     NFKIRHNVEDGSVQLADHYQQNTPIGDGPVLLPDNHYLSTQSVLSKDPNEKRDHMVLLE
                     FVTAAGITHGMDELYK"
     terminator      5237..5264
                     /label=rrnB T2 terminator
                     /note="transcription terminator T2 from the E. coli rrnB
                     gene"
     CDS             complement(5452..6267)
                     /codon_start=1
                     /gene="aph(3')-Ia"
                     /product="aminoglycoside phosphotransferase"
                     /label=KanR
                     /note="confers resistance to kanamycin in bacteria or G418
                     (Geneticin(R)) in eukaryotes"
                     /translation="MSHIQRETSCSRPRLNSNMDADLYGYKWARDNVGQSGATIYRLYG
                     KPDAPELFLKHGKGSVANDVTDEMVRLNWLTEFMPLPTIKHFIRTPDDAWLLTTAIPGK
                     TAFQVLEEYPDSGENIVDALAVFLRRLHSIPVCNCPFNSDRVFRLAQAQSRMNNGLVDA
                     SDFDDERNGWPVEQVWKEMHKLLPFSPDSVVTHGDFSLDNLIFDEGKLIGCIDVGRVGI
                     ADRYQDLAILWNCLGEFSPSLQKRLFQKYGIDNPDMNKLQFHLMLDEFF"
     primer_bind     6175..6194
                     /label=Kan-R
                     /note="Kanamycin resistance gene, reverse primer"
     promoter        complement(6268..6359)
                     /gene="bla"
                     /label=AmpR promoter
     rep_origin      complement(6377..7012)
                     /direction=LEFT
                     /label=ColA ori
                     /note="Plasmids containing the ColA origin of replication
                     can be propagated in E. coli cells that contain additional
                     plasmids with compatible origins."
     primer_bind     complement(6522..6541)
                     /label=pBR322ori-F
                     /note="pBR322 origin, forward primer"
     CDS             complement(7163..38)
                     /codon_start=1
                     /gene="araC"
                     /product="L-arabinose regulatory protein"
                     /label=araC
                     /translation="MAEAQNDPLLPGYSFNAHLVAGLTPIEANGYLDFFIDRPLGMKGY
                     ILNLTIRGQGVVKNQGREFVCRPGDILLFPPGEIHHYGRHPEAREWYHQWVYFRPRAYW
                     HEWLNWPSIFANTGFFRPDEAHQPHFSDLFGQIINAGQGEGRYSELLAINLLEQLLLRR
                     MEAINESLHPPMDNRVREACQYISDHLADSNFDIASVAQHVCLSPSRLSHLFRQQLGIS
                     VLSWREDQRISQAKLLLSTTRMPIATVGRNVGFDDQLYFSRVFKKCTGASPSEFRAGCE
                     EKVNDVAVKLS"
ORIGIN
        1 tatcccggca gcaggggatc attttgcgct tcagccatac ttttcatact cccgccattc
       61 agagaagaaa ccaattgtcc atattgcatc agacattgcc gtcactgcgt cttttactgg
      121 ctcttctcgc taaccaaacc ggtaaccccg cttattaaaa gcattctgta acaaagcggg
      181 accaaagcca tgacaaaaac gcgtaacaaa agtgtctata atcacggcag aaaagtccac
      241 attgattatt tgcacggcgt cacactttgc tatgccatag catttttatc cataagatta
      301 gcggttccta cctgacgctt tttatcgcaa ctctctactg tttctccata ccgaattcat
      361 aggatagatt ctggaaactt taccgtccga gctccagcct gcggtccggg ttcactgccg
      421 tataggcaga agctagactc tagtggtttc agagctatgc tggaaacagc atagcaagtt
      481 gaaataaggc tagtccgtta tcaacttgaa aaagtggcac cgagtcggtg cgttcactgc
      541 cgtataggca gtcgctggga cgcccgggga ctacacttac gaaactattg attgctcagc
      601 ctgcggtccg ggttcactgc cgtataggca gatcagtgtg tactaagtac tgtttcagag
      661 ctatgctgga aacagcatag caagttgaaa taaggctagt ccgttatcaa cttgaaaaag
      721 tggcaccgag tcggtgcgtt cactgccgta taggcagtcg ctgggacgcc cgctcgagca
      781 ataaacagtt gatagggctt ctccgttaca gcctgcggtc cgggttcact gccgtatagg
      841 cagtaatttt gtttaacttt aagaaggaga tatacatatg gtttcggtta tcaaaccaga
      901 gatgaaaatg cgttactata tggatggttc agtaaatggt cacgaattta ctattgaggg
      961 cgagggtacg ggacgcccat acgaggggca ccaggaaatg actttacgcg tcacaatggc
     1021 tgaaggcggg cctatgccgt ttgcgttcga tcttgttagt catgtctttt gttacggtca
     1081 ccgtgtattt actaaatacc ccgaggaaat tccagactat ttcaaacaag ccttcccgga
     1141 aggtttgtct tgggagcgca gtttagagtt tgaagacggt ggctcggcca gcgtgtcagc
     1201 tcatattagt cttcgcggca atacatttta tcacaagtca aagttcaccg gcgtgaactt
     1261 ccccgcagac ggcccaatca tgcagaatca aagtgttgat tgggaaccgt ccacagagaa
     1321 gattacagct tccgatggag tcttaaaggg cgatgtaacc atgtacttaa aattagaagg
     1381 gggagggaac cataaatgtc agatgaagac tacctataag gccgcaaaag agattcttga
     1441 aatgcccgga gaccactaca ttgggcatcg tttggtccgt aagacagaag gaaatattac
     1501 tgaacaggtc gaagacgctg tggcacacag catgtcccgc cgtaatactg acgccatcac
     1561 aatccacagc atcctggatt ggattgaaga caacttggag tcgccgttga gtttagaaaa
     1621 agttagtgaa cgtagtggtt actcaaagtg gcaccttcag cgcatgttta agaaggaaac
     1681 gggtcattca ttgggtcaat atattcgttc tcgcaagatg actgaaattg cccagaaatt
     1741 gaaagagtct aatgaaccta ttttgtacct ggcggagcgt tacggctttg aaagtcagca
     1801 aacccttaca cgtaccttca agaattactt tgacgttcca ccacacaaat atcgtatgac
     1861 caacatgcag ggtgagtcac gttttttgca tccgttgaat cattacaatt cctaataatc
     1921 gctgggacgc ccgccatggt tcagccaaaa aacttaagac cgccggtctt gtccactacc
     1981 ttgcagtaat gcggtggaca ggatcggcgg ttttcttttc tcttctcaat tcttctgacc
     2041 tgtaacgaat aatagatagt aaagtagtct ccgattgagt tttctctgcc gagtcccacc
     2101 cagttctgtg atttcagtaa gttggtaatt gatacactgt tgcgagaact gctgcctggt
     2161 agtagatagg ttgttattga gtaagaaggt aaagtgaacg aaatccctga aactgagact
     2221 gtagaaaata agcttcagcc tgcggtccgg ttgacggcta gctcagtcct aggtacagtg
     2281 ctagctcgct gggacgcccg agatagccgt tacacaggtg acacttattt cagcctgcgg
     2341 tccggccaca ctagagtcta gcttgagatc gctgggacgc ccgggatcca agagatttct
     2401 acacgattga gcactgtctc agcctgcggt ccgggttcac tgccgtatag gcagtaattt
     2461 tgtttaactt taagaaggag atatacatat gaatcagtca ttcatctcgg acatcttata
     2521 tgccgacatc gaatcgaagg ctaaggaact tacagtcaat tccaacaata ctgtccagcc
     2581 ggtcgcgctt atgcgcttag gagttttcgt tcccaaacct tccaagagca aaggagaaag
     2641 taaggaaatt gacgccacca aagccttctc tcaactggag attgctaaag cagagggcat
     2701 ggttagtaaa ggagaagaaa ataacatggc actgattaag gagaacatgc acatgaagct
     2761 gtacatggag ggcaccgtga acaaccacca cttcaagtgc acatccgagg gcgaaggcaa
     2821 gccctacgag ggcacccaga ccatgagaat caaggccgtc gagggcggcc ctctcccctt
     2881 cgccttcgac atcctggcta ccagcttcat gtacggcagc aaaaccttca tcaaccacac
     2941 ccagggcatc cccgacttct ttaagcagtc cttccctgag ggcttcacat gggagagagt
     3001 caccacatac gaagacgggg gcgtgctgac cgctacccag gacaccagcc tccaggacgg
     3061 ctgcctcatc tacaacgtca agatcagagg ggtgaacttc ccatccaacg gccctgtgat
     3121 gcagaagaaa acactcggct gggaggcctc caccgagacc ctgtaccccg ctgacggcgg
     3181 cctggaaggc agagccgaca tggccctgaa gctcgtgggc gggggccacc tgatctgcaa
     3241 cttgaagacc acatacagat ccaagaaacc cgctaagaac ctcaagatgc ccggcgtcta
     3301 ctatgtggac agaagactgg aaagaatcaa ggaggccgac aaagagacct acgtcgagca
     3361 gcacgaggtg gctgtggcca gatactgcga cctccctagc aaactggggc acagagtcta
     3421 ataatcgctg ggacgcccgc ctgcaggctc ggtaccaaat tccagaaaag aggcctcccg
     3481 aaaggggggc cttttttcgt tttggtccta atagataaag gataggtctg gtagtgttgt
     3541 tcgttctcgc aggtaaatca ataatactca gcagttccgt agacttttca gtgggacagg
     3601 gtagcgataa cagatagatt gtaataagac acagtaggtg ctcgtagttg cgtgaagaga
     3661 accgctcagg aaatccagtc agaagtattg gtaatcgttg aaaactcagt cgaccagcct
     3721 gcggtccggt ttacggctag ctcagtccta ggtattatgc tagctcgctg ggacgcccga
     3781 gtgacgactg cgaagtaacc tctatttatc agcctgcggt ccggccaagt acttagtaca
     3841 cactgattcg ctgggacgcc cggtagtgct tatcagaccc aatactgttg aacagcctgc
     3901 ggtccgggtt cactgccgta taggcagtct caagctagac tctagtggtt tcagagctat
     3961 gctggaaaca gcatagcaag ttgaaataag gctagtccgt tatcaacttg aaaaagtggc
     4021 accgagtcgg tgcgttcact gccgtatagg cagtcgctgg gacgcccgga cgtcctatta
     4081 cactcgtcgt tggaaactga agatcagcct gcggtccggg ttcactgccg tataggcagt
     4141 aattttgttt aactttaaga aggagatata catatgcgta aaggcgaaga actgtttacc
     4201 ggtgtggttc cgattctggt ggaactggac ggcgatgtta atggtcataa attcagtgtt
     4261 cgcggcgaag gtgaaggcga tgcgacgaac ggcaaactga ccctgaaatt tatctgcacc
     4321 acgggtaaac tgccggtccc gtggccgacg ctggtgacca cgctgaccta tggcgttcaa
     4381 tgttttgcgc gttacccgga tcacatgaaa cagcacgact ttttcaaatc ggccatgccg
     4441 gaaggctatg tgcaggaacg tacgattagc tttaaagacg atggtacgta taaaacccgc
     4501 gcggaagtga aattcgaagg cgataccctg gttaaccgta tcgaactgaa aggtatcgat
     4561 ttcaaagaag acggcaatat tctgggtcat aaactggaat ataacttcaa ttcccacaac
     4621 gtgtacatca ccgcggataa acagaaaaac ggcattaaag ccaatttcaa aatccgccat
     4681 aatgtggaag atggtagcgt tcagctggcc gaccactatc agcaaaacac gccgattggt
     4741 gatggcccgg tcctgctgcc ggacaatcac tacctgagta cccagtccgt gctgtcaaaa
     4801 gatccgaacg aaaaacgtga ccacatggtc ctgctggaat ttgtgacggc tgcgggtatc
     4861 acccacggca tggacgaact gtataaaatg tcccgccgta atactgacgc catcacaatc
     4921 cacagcatcc tggattggat tgaagactaa taatcgctgg gacgcccggc ggccgcggaa
     4981 acacagaaaa aagcccgcac ctgacagtgc gggctttttt tttcgaccaa aggtagcgaa
     5041 cgacgagtca ctgttgagga taaatacttt ctctactagg cgcctgttac acaggtcctc
     5101 agcggcgcgc ctttgtcggt gaacgctctc ctgagtagga caaatccgcc gggagcggat
     5161 ttgaacgttg tgaagcaacg gcccggaggg tggcgggcag gacgcccgcc ataaactgcc
     5221 aggcatcaaa ctaagcagaa ggccatcctg acggatggcc tttttgcgtt tcagatctac
     5281 cggtaaacca gcaatagaca taagcggcta tttaacgacc ctgccctgaa ccgacgacaa
     5341 gctgacgacc gggtctccgc aagtggcact tttcggggaa atgtgcgcgg aacccctatt
     5401 tgtttatttt tctaaataca ttcaaatatg tatccgctca tgaattaatt cttagaaaaa
     5461 ctcatcgagc atcaaatgaa actgcaattt attcatatca ggattatcaa taccatattt
     5521 ttgaaaaagc cgtttctgta atgaaggaga aaactcaccg aggcagttcc ataggatggc
     5581 aagatcctgg tatcggtctg cgattccgac tcgtccaaca tcaatacaac ctattaattt
     5641 cccctcgtca aaaataaggt tatcaagtga gaaatcacca tgagtgacga ctgaatccgg
     5701 tgagaatggc aaaagtttat gcatttcttt ccagacttgt tcaacaggcc agccattacg
     5761 ctcgtcatca aaatcactcg catcaaccaa accgttattc attcgtgatt gcgcctgagc
     5821 gagacgaaat acgcggtcgc tgttaaaagg acaattacaa acaggaatcg aatgcaaccg
     5881 gcgcaggaac actgccagcg catcaacaat attttcacct gaatcaggat attcttctaa
     5941 tacctggaat gctgttttcc cggggatcgc agtggtgagt aaccatgcat catcaggagt
     6001 acggataaaa tgcttgatgg tcggaagagg cataaattcc gtcagccagt ttagtctgac
     6061 catctcatct gtaacatcat tggcaacgct acctttgcca tgtttcagaa acaactctgg
     6121 cgcatcgggc ttcccataca atcgatagat tgtcgcacct gattgcccga cattatcgcg
     6181 agcccattta tacccatata aatcagcatc catgttggaa tttaatcgcg gcctagagca
     6241 agacgtttcc cgttgaatat ggctcatact cttccttttt caatattatt gaagcattta
     6301 tcagggttat tgtctcatga gcggatacat atttgaatgt atttagaaaa ataaacaaat
     6361 aggcatgcta gcgcagaaac gtcctagaag atgccaggag gatacttagc agagagacaa
     6421 taaggccgga gcgaagccgt ttttccatag gctccgcccc cctgacgaac atcacgaaat
     6481 ctgacgctca aatcagtggt ggcgaaaccc gacaggacta taaagatacc aggcgtttcc
     6541 ccctgatggc tccctcttgc gctctcctgt tcccgtcctg cggcgtccgt gttgtggtgg
     6601 aggctttacc caaatcacca cgtcccgttc cgtgtagaca gttcgctcca agctgggctg
     6661 tgtgcaagaa ccccccgttc agcccgactg ctgcgcctta tccggtaact atcatcttga
     6721 gtccaacccg gaaagacacg acaaaacgcc actggcagca gccattggta actgagaatt
     6781 agtggattta gatatcgaga gtcttgaagt ggtggcctaa cagaggctac actgaaagga
     6841 cagtatttgg tatctgcgct ccactaaagc cagttaccag gttaagcagt tccccaactg
     6901 acttaacctt cgatcaaacc gcctccccag gcggtttttt cgtttacaga gcaggagatt
     6961 acgacgatcg taaaaggatc tcaagaagat cctttacgga ttcccgacac catcactcta
     7021 gatttcagtg caatttatct cttcaaatgt agcacctgaa gtcagcccca tacgatataa
     7081 gttgtaattc tcatgttagt catgccccgc gcccaccgga aggagctgac tgggttgctc
     7141 ctagggtctg attcgttacc aattatgaca acttgacggc tacatcattc actttttctt
     7201 cacaaccggc acggaactcg ctcgggctgg ccccggtgca ttttttaaat acccgcgaga
     7261 aatagagttg atcgtcaaaa ccaacattgc gaccgacggt ggcgataggc atccgggtgg
     7321 tgctcaaaag cagcttcgcc tggctgatac gttggtcctc gcgccagctt aagacgctaa
     7381 tccctaactg ctggcggaaa agatgtgaca gacgcgacgg cgacaagcaa acatgctgtg
     7441 cgacgctggc gatatcaaaa ttgctgtctg ccaggtgatc gctgatgtac tgacaagcct
     7501 cgcgtacccg attatccatc ggtggatgga gcgactcgtt aatcgcttcc atgcgccgca
     7561 gtaacaattg ctcaagcaga tttatcgcca gcagctccga atagcgccct tccccttgcc
     7621 cggcgttaat gatttgccca aacaggtcgc tgaaatgcgg ctggtgcgct tcatccgggc
     7681 gaaagaaccc cgtattggca aatattgacg gccagttaag ccattcatgc cagtaggcgc
     7741 gcggacgaaa gtaaacccac tggtgatacc attcgcgagc ctccggatga cgaccgtagt
     7801 gatgaatctc tcctggcggg aacagcaaaa tatcacccgg tcggcaaaca aattctcgtc
     7861 cctgattttt caccaccccc tgaccgcgaa tggtgagatt gagaatataa cctttcattc
     7921 ccagcggtcg gtcgataaaa aaatcgagat aaccgttggc ctcaatcggc gttaaacccg
     7981 ccaccagatg ggcattaaac gag
//
